Addgene plasmid #203130: Salsa-BC289-P4A1
Purpose: Expression of barcoded reporter plasmid for PRESTO-Salsa; EGFP/BC289
Depositing lab: Noah Palm. Depositing organization: Yale University. Publication: Highly multiplexed bioactivity screening reveals human and microbiota metabolome-GPCRome interactions. Chen H, Rosen CE, Gonzalez-Hernandez JA, Song D, Potempa J, Ring AM, Palm NW. Cell. 2023 Jul 6;186(14):3095-3110.e19. doi: 10.1016/j.cell.2023.05.024. Epub 2023 Jun 14. PubMed 37321219.
Backbone
  Vector backbone: pCER206
  Vector type: Mammalian Expression
Growth in bacteria
  Bacterial resistance: Ampicillin, 100 μg/mL
  Growth temperature: 37°C
  Growth strain: DH5alpha
  Copy number: High Copy
Gene/Insert
  Gene/Insert name: EGFP/BC289
  Species: Synthetic
  Insert size (bp): 730
  Promoter: Tet Response Element (TRE)
  Cloning method: Restriction Enzyme; 5′ cloning site BsrGI (not destroyed); 3′ cloning site HindIII (not destroyed)
  Sequencing primers: 5′ Custom primer (GAAGCGCGATCACATGG)
Terms and licenses: Academic/Nonprofit Terms; Industry Terms: Not Available to Industry
How to cite: Salsa-BC289-P4A1 was a gift from Noah Palm (Addgene plasmid # 203130 ; http://n2t.net/addgene:203130 ; RRID:Addgene_203130)
