[The description below was written by a language model from this plasmid's Addgene catalogue record and pLannotate feature annotations shown in this document.]
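Description:
Salsa-BC289-P4A1 is a mammalian expression reporter plasmid built on the pCER206 backbone, one member of a barcoded reporter series for the PRESTO-Salsa system, a highly multiplexed screen for GPCR bioactivity. It is about 5.1 kb and is maintained in E. coli at high copy through a ColE1/pUC-type origin, with selection by ampicillin resistance (β-lactamase under its own bla promoter). No mammalian selection marker is annotated. Short matches to lacI, an aminoglycoside phosphotransferase and SV40 large T antigen appear to be backbone remnants rather than functional genes.

The payload is a synthetic insert of roughly 730 bp described as EGFP/BC289, cloned between BsrGI and HindIII sites and driven by a tetracycline response element. The feature table shows a central block of tetO repeats flanked by minimal promoters pointing in opposite directions, which suggests a bidirectional Tet-responsive layout. On one side, a TRE3G-type promoter fragment leads into mammalian codon-optimized EGFP. An SV40 poly(A) signal lies downstream of EGFP, although it is annotated on the opposite strand. On the other side, a minimal CMV promoter faces a multiple cloning site fragment, a rabbit β-globin intron and a β-globin poly(A) signal, with no open reading frame of interest annotated in that arm.

The barcode itself is not annotated, but the cloning sites and insert name suggest it sits at or just after the 3′ end of EGFP, where it would be carried in the reporter transcript. Transcription from the TRE depends on a tetracycline-controlled transactivator, which this plasmid does not encode. The record does not spell out the assay logic, but the design fits reading out barcoded transcripts so that many pooled reporters can be distinguished.
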