Features (pLannotate 1.2.2; 17 found; start..end, strand, type, name):
      2..55      +  CDS            lacI (fragment): lac repressor; lacI; The lac repressor binds to the lac operator to inhibit transcription in E. coli. This inhibition can be relieved by adding lactose or isopropyl-β-D-thiogalactopyranoside (IPTG).
    388..443     -  polyA_signal   β-globin poly(A) signal: rabbit β-globin polyadenylation signal (Gil and Proudfoot, 1987)
    518..640     -  CDS            HBB: HBB_COLGU - Experimental evidence at transcript level: Swiss-Prot protein existence level 2. Involved in oxygen transport from the lung to the various peripheral tissues. From Colobus guereza (Mantled guereza) (Eastern black-and-white colobus monkey).
    644..1216    -  intron         β-globin intron: intron from rabbit β-globin gene
   1312..1343    -  misc_feature   MCS (fragment): pUC18/19 multiple cloning site
   1437..1475    -  promoter       minimal CMV promoter: human cytomegalovirus (CMV) immediate early promoter
   1493..1708    -  protein_bind   tetracycline response element (fragment): contains seven copies of the tetracycline operator tetO tetracycline repressor TetR
   1708..1753    +  promoter       TRE3GV promoter (fragment): 3rd-generation Tet-responsive promoter that can be activated by binding of Tet-On® 3G, optimized for retroviral and lentiviral vectors
   1829..1856    +  misc_feature   MCS (fragment): pBluescript multiple cloning site
   1861..2580    +  CDS            EGFP: the original enhanced GFP (Yang et al., 1996) mammalian codon-optimized
   2589..2613    +  misc_feature   MCS (fragment): pBluescript multiple cloning site
   2627..2761    -  polyA_signal   SV40 poly(A) signal: SV40 polyadenylation signal
   2784..2867    -  CDS            large T antigen (fragment): large T antigen from SV40 (simian virus 40)
   2861..3091    -  CDS            str (fragment): STR_KLEPN - Protein inferred from homology: Swiss-Prot protein existence level 3. The aminoglycoside phosphotransferases achieve inactivation of their antibiotic substrates by phosphorylation. From Klebsiella pneumoniae.
   3210..3314    +  promoter       AmpR promoter: bla
   3315..4175    +  CDS            AmpR: β-lactamase; bla; confers resistance to ampicillin, carbenicillin, and related antibiotics
   4346..4934    +  rep_origin     ori: high-copy-number ColE1/pMB1/pBR322/pUC origin of replication
>Addgene plasmid #203130 | Salsa-BC289-P4A1 | addgene full sequence | sequence record 421473 | Addgene NGS Result
AGCGCCCAATACGCAAACCGCCTCTCCCCGCGCGTTGGCCGATTCATTAATGCAGTCGAGGGATCTCCAT
AAGAGAAGAGGGACAGCTATGACTGGGAGTAGTCAGGAGAGGAGGAAAAATCTGGCTAGTAAAACATGTA
AGGAAAATTTTAGGGATGTTAAAGAAAAAAATAACACAAAACAAAATATAAAAAAAATCTAACCTCAAGT
CAAGGCTTTTCTATGGAATAAGGAATGGACAGCAGGGGGCTGTTTCATATACTGATGACCTCTTTATAGC
CAACCTTTGTTCATGGCAGCCAGCATATGGGCATATGTTGCCAAACTCTAAACCAAATACTCATTCTGAT
GTTTTAAATGATTTGCCCTCCCATATGTCCTTCCGAGTGAGAGACACAAAAAATTCCAACACACTATTGC
AATGAAAATAAATTTCCTTTATTAGCCAGAAGTCAGATGCTCAAGGGGCTTCATGATGTCCCCATAATTT
TTGGCAGAGGGAAAAAGATCGATCTCAGTGGTATTTGTGAGCCAGGGCATTGGCCACACCAGCCACCACC
TTCTGATAGGCAGCCTGCACCTGAGGAGTGAATTCTTTGCCAAAATGATGAGACAGCACAACAACCAGCA
CGTTGCCCAGGAGCTGTAGGAAAGAGAAGAAGGCATGAACATGGTTAGCAGAGGGGCCCGGTTTGGACTC
AGAGTATTTTATCCTCATCTCAAACAGTGTATATCATTGTAACCATAAAGAGAAAGGCAGGATGATGACC
AGGGTGTAGTTGTTTCTACCAATAAGAATATTTCCACGCCAGCCAGAATTTATATGCAGAAATATTCTAC
CTTATCATTTAATTATAACAATTGTTCTCTAAAACTGTGCTGAAGTACAATATAATATACCCTGATTGCC
TTGAAAAAAAAGTGATTAGAGAAAGTACTTACAATCTGACAAATAAACAAAAGTGAATTTAAAAATTCGT
TACAAATGCAAGCTAAAGTTTAACGAAAAAGTTACAGAAAATGAAAAGAAAATAAGAGGAGACAATGGTT
GTCAACAGAGTAGAAAGTGAAAGAAACAAAATTATCATGAGGGTCCATGGTGATACAAGGGACATCTTCC
CATTCTAAACAACACCCTGAAAACTTTGCCCCCTCCATATAACATGAATTTTACAATAGCGAAAAAGAAA
GAACAATCAAGGGTCCCCAAACTCACCCTGAAGTTCTCAGCTCTAGAGATATCGTCGAGGCCGCGCTAGC
GTTTAAACTGTCGACCTTAATTAAGAGATCTGCTCGAGGCGCGTCAGCTGACTAGAGGATCCCCGGGTAC
CGAGCTCGAATTCGGGGCCGCGGAGGCTGGATCGGTCCCGGTGTCTTCTATGGAGGTCAAAACAGCGTGG
ATGGCGTCTCCAGGCGATCTGACGGTTCACTAAACGAGCTCTGCTTATATAGGCCTCCCACCGTACACGC
CTACCTCGACCCGGGTACCGAGCTCGACTTTCACTTTTCTCTATCACTGATAGGGAGTGGTAAACTCGAC
TTTCACTTTTCTCTATCACTGATAGGGAGTGGTAAACTCGACTTTCACTTTTCTCTATCACTGATAGGGA
GTGGTAAACTCGACTTTCACTTTTCTCTATCACTGATAGGGAGTGGTAAACTCGACTTTCACTTTTCTCT
ATCACTGATAGGGAGTGGTAAACTCGACCTATATAAGCAGAGCTCGTTTAGTGAACCGTCAGATCGCCTG
GAGACGCCATCCACGCTGTTTTGACCTCCATAGAAGACACCGGGACCGATCCAGCCTCCGCGGCCCCGAA
TTCCTGCAGCGGCCGCTCTAGAACTAGTGGATCCCCGCGGATGGTGAGCAAGGGCGAGGAGCTGTTCACC
GGGGTGGTGCCCATCCTGGTCGAGCTGGACGGCGACGTAAACGGCCACAAGTTCAGCGTGTCCGGCGAGG
GCGAGGGCGATGCCACCTACGGCAAGCTGACCCTGAAGTTCATCTGCACCACCGGCAAGCTGCCCGTGCC
CTGGCCCACCCTCGTGACCACCCTGACCTACGGCGTGCAGTGCTTCAGCCGCTACCCCGACCACATGAAG
CAGCACGACTTCTTCAAGTCCGCCATGCCCGAAGGCTACGTCCAGGAGCGCACCATCTTCTTCAAGGACG
ACGGCAACTACAAGACCCGCGCCGAGGTGAAGTTCGAGGGCGACACCCTGGTGAACCGCATCGAGCTGAA
GGGCATCGACTTCAAGGAGGACGGCAACATCCTGGGGCACAAGCTGGAGTACAACTACAACAGCCACAAC
GTCTATATCATGGCCGACAAGCAGAAGAACGGCATCAAGGTGAACTTCAAGATCCGCCACAACATCGAGG
ACGGCAGCGTGCAGCTCGCCGACCACTACCAGCAGAACACCCCCATCGGCGACGGCCCCGTGCTGCTGCC
CGACAACCACTACCTGAGCACCCAGTCCGCCCTGAGCAAAGACCCCAACGAGAAGCGCGATCACATGGTC
CTGCTGGAGTTCGTGACCGCCGCCGGGATCACTCTCGGCATGGACGAGCTGTACAAGTAAAAGGAGCGAG
GAATTCGATATCAAGCTTGTCGACCTAGTTCTAGAGGATCCAGACATGATAAGATACATTGATGAGTTTG
GACAAACCACAACTAGAATGCAGTGAAAAAAATGCTTTATTTGTGAAATTTGTGATGCTATTGCTTTATT
TGTAACCATTATAAGCTGCAATAAACAAGTTAACAACAACAATTGCATTCATTTTATGTTTCAGGTTCAG
GGGGAGGTGTGGGAGGTTTTTTAAAGCAAGTAAAACCTCTACAAATGTGGTATGGCTGATTATGATCCTG
CAAGCCTCGTCGTCCTGGCCGGACCACGCTATCTGTGCAAGGTCCCCGGCCCCGGACGCGCGCTCCATGA
GCAGAGCGCCCGCCGCCGAGGCGAAGACTCGGGCGGCGCCCTGCCCGTCCCACCAGGTCAACAGGCGGTA
ACCGGCCTCTTCATCGGGAATGCGCGCGACCTTCAGCATCGCCGGCATGTCCCCCTGGCGGACGGGAAGT
ATCCAGCTCGACCAAGCTGGCCGCGTCGAGTGAAGACGAAAGGGCCTCGTGATACGCCTATTTTTATAGG
TTAATGTCATGATAATAATGGTTTCTTAGACGTCAGGTGGCACTTTTCGGGGAAATGTGCGCGGAACCCC
TATTTGTTTATTTTTCTAAATACATTCAAATATGTATCCGCTCATGAGACAATAACCCTGATAAATGCTT
CAATAATATTGAAAAAGGAAGAGTATGAGTATTCAACATTTCCGTGTCGCCCTTATTCCCTTTTTTGCGG
CATTTTGCCTTCCTGTTTTTGCTCACCCAGAAACGCTGGTGAAAGTAAAAGATGCTGAAGATCAGTTGGG
TGCACGAGTGGGTTACATCGAACTGGATCTCAACAGCGGTAAGATCCTTGAGAGTTTTCGCCCCGAAGAA
CGTTTTCCAATGATGAGCACTTTTAAAGTTCTGCTATGTGGCGCGGTATTATCCCGTGTTGACGCCGGGC
AAGAGCAACTCGGTCGCCGCATACACTATTCTCAGAATGACTTGGTTGAGTACTCACCAGTCACAGAAAA
GCATCTTACGGATGGCATGACAGTAAGAGAATTATGCAGTGCTGCCATAACCATGAGTGATAACACTGCG
GCCAACTTACTTCTGACAACGATCGGAGGACCGAAGGAGCTAACCGCTTTTTTGCACAACATGGGGGATC
ATGTAACTCGCCTTGATCGTTGGGAACCGGAGCTGAATGAAGCCATACCAAACGACGAGCGTGACACCAC
GATGCCTGTAGCAATGGCAACAACGTTGCGCAAACTATTAACTGGCGAACTACTTACTCTAGCTTCCCGG
CAACAATTAATAGACTGGATGGAGGCGGATAAAGTTGCAGGACCACTTCTGCGCTCGGCCCTTCCGGCTG
GCTGGTTTATTGCTGATAAATCTGGAGCCGGTGAGCGTGGGTCTCGCGGTATCATTGCAGCACTGGGGCC
AGATGGTAAGCCCTCCCGTATCGTAGTTATCTACACGACGGGGAGTCAGGCAACTATGGATGAACGAAAT
AGACAGATCGCTGAGATAGGTGCCTCACTGATTAAGCATTGGTAACTGTCAGACCAAGTTTACTCATATA
TACTTTAGATTGATTTAAAACTTCATTTTTAATTTAAAAGGATCTAGGTGAAGATCCTTTTTGATAATCT
CATGACCAAAATCCCTTAACGTGAGTTTTCGTTCCACTGAGCGTCAGACCCCGTAGAAAAGATCAAAGGA
TCTTCTTGAGATCCTTTTTTTCTGCGCGTAATCTGCTGCTTGCAAACAAAAAAACCACCGCTACCAGCGG
TGGTTTGTTTGCCGGATCAAGAGCTACCAACTCTTTTTCCGAAGGTAACTGGCTTCAGCAGAGCGCAGAT
ACCAAATACTGTTCTTCTAGTGTAGCCGTAGTTAGGCCACCACTTCAAGAACTCTGTAGCACCGCCTACA
TACCTCGCTCTGCTAATCCTGTTACCAGTGGCTGCTGCCAGTGGCGATAAGTCGTGTCTTACCGGGTTGG
ACTCAAGACGATAGTTACCGGATAAGGCGCAGCGGTCGGGCTGAACGGGGGGTTCGTGCACACAGCCCAG
CTTGGAGCGAACGACCTACACCGAACTGAGATACCTACAGCGTGAGCTATGAGAAAGCGCCACGCTTCCC
GAAGGGAGAAAGGCGGACAGGTATCCGGTAAGCGGCAGGGTCGGAACAGGAGAGCGCACGAGGGAGCTTC
CAGGGGGAAACGCCTGGTATCTTTATAGTCCTGTCGGGTTTCGCCACCTCTGACTTGAGCGTCGATTTTT
GTGATGCTCGTCAGGGGGGCGGAGCCTATGGAAAAACGCCAGCAACGCGGCCTTTTTACGGTTCCTGGCC
TTTTGCTGGCCTTTTGCTCACATGTTCTTTCCTGCGTTATCCCCTGATTCTGTGGATAACCGTATTACCG
CCTTTGAGTGAGCTGATACCGCTCGCCGCAGCCGAACGACCGAGCGCAGCGAGTCAGTGAGCGAGGAAGC
GGAAG
