>Addgene plasmid #203130 | Salsa-BC289-P4A1 | depositor partial sequence | sequence record 394003 | BC289
AAGGAGCGAG
